>Addgene plasmid #26449 | p199 Dync1i2.C (Ex1a) | depositor partial sequence | sequence record 12490 | Author sequence
GTTTCAACCGGGAGATTCTGTTTTACAAAAGGTCACAACCATGTCGGACAAAAGTGATTTAAAAGCTGAG
TTGGAACGTAAGAAGCAACGGTTGGCCCAAATCAGAGAAGAAAAGAAGAGGAAAGAAGAGGAAAGGAAAA
AAAAGGAAACTGATCAGAAGAAGGAAGCTGCTGTTTCTGTACAAGAAGAGTCTGATCTTGAAAAAAAAAG
AAGAGAAGCTGAGGCATTGCTTCAAAGCATGGGACTAACTACGGACTCCCCTATTGTCCCTCCTCCTATG
TCTCCATCCTCCAAGTCGGTGAGCACGCCAAGTGAAGCTGGAAGCCAGGATTCTGGAGATGGCGCCGTGG
GATCTAGACGAGGACCTATTAAACTTGGAATGGCCAAAATTACTCAAGTTGACTTTCCCCCTCGAGAAAT
CGTCACATACACAAAGGAAACTCAGACCCCGGTTACAGCTCAACCCAAAGAAGATGAGGAGGAGGAAGAT
GATGTAGCAACTCCTAAACCTCCTGTTGAACCTGAAGAAGAGAAAACTTTGAAAAAAGACGAAGAGAATG
ATAGCAAAGCTCCACCTCATGAACTAACTGAAGAAGAAAAGCAACAGATTTTACACTCAGAAGAATTTTT
AAGTTTCTTTGACCATTCTACGAGAATTGTAGAAAGAGCCCTTTCTGAGCAGATTAACATCTTCTTTGAC
TACAGTGGGAGAGACTTGGAAGACAAAGAAGGGGAGATTCAAGCAGGTGCTAAGCTGTCATTAAATCGAC
AGTTCTTTGATGAGCGTTGGTCAAAGCATCGAGTTGTTAGTTGTTTGGATTGGTCATCCCAGTATCCAGA
ATTACTTGTGGCTTCCTATAATAACAATGAAGAGGCTCCTCATGAGCCTGATGGTGTGGCCCTCGTGTGG
AATATGAAGTACAAAAAAACTACCCCAGAGTATGTGTTCCACTGCCAGTCAGCTGTAATGTCTGCTACAT
TTGCAAAATTTCATCCGAATCTTGTTGTTGGAGGTACATATTCAGGCCAGATTGTGCTTTGGGATAACCG
CAGCAATAAAAGAACTCCTGTCCAGAGAACGCCGCTGTCAGCTGCTGCACACACACACCCTGTCTACTGT
GTAAATGTTGTTGGAACACAAAATGCTCACAATCTGATTAGCATCTCTACTGATGGAAAAATTTGTTCCT
GGAGTTTGGACATGCTTTCCCATCCACAGGATAGCATGGAGTTGGTTCATAAACAGTCAAAGGCAGTAGC
TGTAACATCTATGTCTTTCCCTGTTGGAGACGTCAACAACTTTGTTGTGGGCAGTGAAGAAGGTTCTGTG
TATACAGCATGCCGCCATGGCAGCAAAGCTGGAATCAGTGAGATGTTTGAGGGACACCAGGGACCCATCA
CTGGAATCCACTGTCACGCGGCTGTTGGAGCAGTAGACTTCTCACATCTGTTTGTCACTTCGTCTTTTGA
CTGGACAGTTAAACTTTGGACAACTAAGAATAACAAGCCTTTGTACTCATTTGAAGATAATTCAGACTAT
GTCTATGATGTTATGTGGTCACCCACCCACCCAGCCCTGTTTGCCTGTGTGGACGGCATGGGGAGACTGG
ATCTATGGAATCTCAACAATGACACAGAGGTACCAACTGCCAGCATTTCTGTGGAGGGCAACCCTGCTCT
TAACCGTGTGAGATGGACCCACTCAGGAAGAGAAATTGCCGTGGGTGATTCTGAAGGACAGATTGTCATC
TATGATGTGGGAGAGCAGATCGCTGTTCCCCGAAATGATGAATGGGCAAGATTTGGCCGAACACTCGCAG
AAATTAACGCAAACCGAGCTGACGCAGAGGAGGAGGCAGCTACCCGAATCCCTGCCTAGCCTGAAAAGCG
GCTGTAGCCTTAGCAAATTTGGCAAAAATGATTAAGTAGATCTCAAACTATTTGCATGCTTCTGATTAAA
TGAGTGTTAAAAGAAAATGCCATGGATAATCTGGGTTTAATACAGGAAGCAAAGCTTACAATGCCTTTTT
ATATTATATTCACTTTGTTTTGGATTGGTGTCATTTTTAATACAGCTGACAACTTTACAGAATGCAGCCT
TTTCTGAATTCTAACACTTGGGTGTATATTGTTAATTATTCTTTTGGATTCTTTTGAACTTGTAATACTA
TATATAATTATTTCTAAAGCACAGATTAAGTAAGTTCTGCATATTTCTAAGTAGCCACAATTCCTTATTC
CGCACTAAGTACATACCTCCGTGTCAGTGGTGTTCTTCCTGTCCAAGTGTATAGGAATATTGTTCCCTCC
CCGCATGCCGTCGCCTACCTGTTGTAAGTTTCATGTTGATGCCATTTCCCTTCT
