>Addgene plasmid #26449 | p199 Dync1i2.C (Ex1a) | addgene partial sequence | sequence record 32886 | 26449 with mDync1i2-R 5'-cttggacaggaagaacacca
TGCGGAATAAGGAATTGTGGCTACTTAGAAATATGCAGAACTTACTTAATCTGTGCTTTAGAAATAATTA
TATATAGTATTACAAGTTCAAAAGAATCCAAAAGAATAATTAACAATATACACCCAAGTGTTAGAATTCA
GAAAAGGCTGCATTCTGTAAAGTTGTCAGCTGTATTAAAAATGACACCAATCCAAAACAAAGTGAATATA
ATATAAAAAGGCATTGTAAGCTTTGCTTCCTGTATTAAACCCAGATTATCCATGGCATTTTCTTTTAACA
CTCATTTAATCAGAAGCATGCAAATAGTTTGAGATCTACTTAATCATTTTTGCCAAATTTGCTAAGGCTA
CAGCCGCTTTTCAGGCTAGGCAGGGATTCGGGTAGCTGCCTCCTCCTCTGCGTCAGCTCGGTTTGCGTTA
ATTTCTGCGAGTGTTCGGCCAAATCTTGCCCATTCATCATTTCGGGGAACAGCGATCTGCTCTCCCACAT
CATAGATGACAATCTGTCCTTCAGAATCACCCACGGCAATTTCTCTTCCTGAGTGGGTCCATCTCACACG
GTTAAGAGCAGGGTTGCCCTCCACAGAAATGCTGGCAGTTGGTACCTCTGTGTCATTGTTGAGATTCCAT
AGATCCAGTCTCCCCATGCCGTCCACACAGGCAAACAGGGCTGGGTGGGTGGGTGACCACATAACATCAT
AGACATAGTCTGAATTATCTTCAAATGAGTACAAAGGCTTGTTATTCTTAGTTGTCC
