[The description below was written by a language model from this plasmid's Addgene catalogue record.]
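Description:
p199 Dync1i2.C (Ex1a) is a bacterial subcloning and sequencing plasmid built on the commercial pCR2.1-TOPO backbone (about 3.9 kb without insert), into which a mouse cDNA was introduced by TOPO cloning, the topoisomerase-mediated ligation method normally used to capture PCR products directly. It is maintained in E. coli as a high-copy plasmid and is selected with kanamycin according to the record. No feature table accompanies the entry, so individual backbone elements such as the origin of replication are not itemised. The listed sequencing primers (M13 and T7) correspond to the standard primer sites that flank the cloning site in this vector family and allow the insert to be read from both ends.

The insert is a roughly 2.4 kb sequence from Mus musculus encoding cytoplasmic dynein 1 intermediate chain 2 (Dync1i2, also known as IC74 or DIC), specifically the isoform C splice variant carrying the alternative exon 1a. No mutations are recorded. Intermediate chains are subunits of the cytoplasmic dynein motor complex, and the gene gives rise to multiple transcripts through alternative splicing. This clone represents one such defined variant from a study cataloguing mouse dynein intermediate chain isoforms and their tissue distribution. The record does not describe any eukaryotic promoter, epitope tag or reporter, and the orientation of the insert is not stated, so the plasmid is best regarded as a sequence-verified archive or template for this isoform, useful for sequencing reference, PCR amplification or subcloning into expression vectors, rather than as an expression construct in itself.
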