Addgene plasmid #26449: p199 Dync1i2.C (Ex1a)
Depositing lab: Elizabeth Fisher. Depositing organization: University College London. Publication: Mouse cytoplasmic dynein intermediate chains: identification of new isoforms, alternative splicing and tissue distribution of transcripts. Kuta A, Deng W, Morsi El-Kadi A, Banks GT, Hafezparast M, Pfister KK, Fisher EM. PLoS One. 2010 . 5(7):e11682. 10.1371/journal.pone.0011682 PubMed 20657784.
Backbone
  Vector backbone: pCR2.1-TOPO
  Backbone manufacturer: Invitrogen
  Backbone size w/o insert (bp): 3931
  Vector type: subcloning and sequencing
Growth in bacteria
  Bacterial resistance: Kanamycin, 50 μg/mL
  Growth temperature: 37°C
  Growth strain: DH5alpha
  Growth instructions: TOP10 [Invitrogen], standard LB with 50 ug/ml of kanamicin
  Copy number: High Copy
Gene/Insert
  Gene/Insert name: cytoplasmic dynein 1 intermediate chain 2 isoform C (exon 1a) (alt name: Dync1i2, IC74, DIC)
  Species: M. musculus (mouse)
  Insert size (bp): 2364
  Mutation: N/A
  GenBank ID: NM_010064
  Entrez Gene: Dync1i2 (a.k.a. 3110079H08Rik, AW554389, Dnci, Dncic2)
  Cloning method: TOPO Cloning
  Sequencing primers: 5′ M13, T7; 3′ M13, T7
Terms and licenses: Academic/Nonprofit Terms; Industry Terms: Not Available to Industry
How to cite: p199 Dync1i2.C (Ex1a) was a gift from Elizabeth Fisher (Addgene plasmid # 26449 ; http://n2t.net/addgene:26449 ; RRID:Addgene_26449)
